>Addgene plasmid #224022 | AiP13028 - pAAV-AiE0461m_3xC3-minBG-SYFP2-WPRE3-BGHpA (Alias: CN3028) | addgene full sequence | sequence record 450591 | Addgene NGS Result
CCTGCAGGCAGCTGCGCGCTCGCTCGCTCACTGAGGCCGCCCGGGCGTCGGGCGACCTTTGGTCGCCCGG
CCTCAGTGAGCGAGCGAGCGCGCAGAGAGGGAGTGGCCAACTCCATCACTAGGGGTTCCTGCGGCCGCAC
GCGTAACATATTGTGCTTTGGCATAGCTCCCTTTGTAACTTATTTTAGGAAACCAAGTTTGATTTTGACA
ACAGCATTAGAAGTAAAGTGTGTGAAGATGATTTAGAATCCATGAATATCCACATTGCTGAATATAATCC
TTCCTGGCTACAGAGCTCCTATTTCTGCTCCTGTAAGCAGCCATTCACCCACACTTCTTAAAGTAACCCC
AATAAACTCACTCATTAAGTTAGATTTTGGCAGTAACATATTGTGCTTTGGCATAGCTCCCTTTGTAACT
TATTTTAGGAAACCAAGTTTGATTTTGACAACAGCATTAGAAGTAAAGTGTGTGAAGATGATTTAGAATC
CATGAATATCCACATTGCTGAATATAATCCTTCCTGGCTACAGAGCTCCTATTTCTGCTCCTGTAAGCAG
CCATTCACCCACACTTCTTAAAGTAACCCCAATAAACTCACTCATTAAGTTAGATTTTGGCAGTAACATA
TTGTGCTTTGGCATAGCTCCCTTTGTAACTTATTTTAGGAAACCAAGTTTGATTTTGACAACAGCATTAG
AAGTAAAGTGTGTGAAGATGATTTAGAATCCATGAATATCCACATTGCTGAATATAATCCTTCCTGGCTA
CAGAGCTCCTATTTCTGCTCCTGTAAGCAGCCATTCACCCACACTTCTTAAAGTAACCCCAATAAACTCA
CTCATTAAGTTAGATTTTGGCAGTGAGCTCGGGCTGGGCATAAAAGTCAGGGCAGAGCCATCTATTGCTT
ACATTTGCTTCTGGGATCCAGATCTTTCGAAGCTAGCGCTACCGGTCGCCACCATGGTGAGCAAGGGCGA
GGAGCTGTTCACCGGGGTGGTGCCCATCCTGGTCGAGCTGGACGGCGACGTAAACGGCCACAAGTTCAGC
GTGTCCGGCGAGGGCGAGGGCGATGCCACCTACGGCAAGCTGACCCTGAAGCTGATCTGCACCACCGGCA
AGCTGCCCGTGCCCTGGCCCACCCTCGTGACCACCCTGGGCTACGGCGTGCAGTGCTTCGCCCGCTACCC
CGACCACATGAAGCAGCACGACTTCTTCAAGTCCGCCATGCCCGAAGGCTACGTCCAGGAGCGCACCATC
TTCTTCAAGGACGACGGCAACTACAAGACCCGCGCCGAGGTGAAGTTCGAGGGCGACACCCTGGTGAACC
GCATCGAGCTGAAGGGCATCGACTTCAAGGAGGACGGCAACATCCTGGGGCACAAGCTGGAGTACAACTA
CAACAGCCACAACGTCTATATCACCGCCGACAAGCAGAAGAACGGCATCAAGGCCAACTTCAAGATCCGC
CACAACATCGAGGACGGCGGCGTGCAGCTCGCCGACCACTACCAGCAGAACACCCCCATCGGCGACGGCC
CCGTGCTGCTGCCCGACAACCACTACCTGAGCTACCAGTCCAAGCTGAGCAAAGACCCCAACGAGAAGCG
CGATCACATGGTCCTGCTGGAGTTCGTGACCGCCGCCGGGATCACTCTCGGCATGGACGAGCTGTACAAG
TAAGTCGACGGCGCGCCGCGGCCGCGAATTCGATATCATAATCAACCTCTGGATTACAAAATTTGTGAAA
GATTGACTGGTATTCTTAACTATGTTGCTCCTTTTACGCTATGTGGATACGCTGCTTTAATGCCTTTGTA
TCATGCTATTGCTTCCCGTATGGCTTTCATTTTCTCCTCCTTGTATAAATCCTGGTTAGTTCTTGCCACG
GCGGAACTCATCGCCGCCTGCCTTGCCCGCTGCTGGACAGGGGCTCGGCTGTTGGGCACTGACAATTCCG
TGGCTCGAGAGATCTTCGACTGTGCCTTCTAGTTGCCAGCCATCTGTTGTTTGCCCCTCCCCCGTGCCTT
CCTTGACCCTGGAAGGTGCCACTCCCACTGTCCTTTCCTAATAAAATGAGGAAATTGCATCGCATTGTCT
GAGTAGGTGTCATTCTATTCTGGGGGGTGGGGTGGGGCAGGACAGCAAGGGGGAGGATTGGGAAGACAAT
AGCAGGCATGAGATCTCACGTGCGGACCGAGCGGCCGCAGGAACCCCTAGTGATGGAGTTGGCCACTCCC
TCTCTGCGCGCTCGCTCGCTCACTGAGGCCGGGCGACCAAAGGTCGCCCGACGCCCGGGCTTTGCCCGGG
CGGCCTCAGTGAGCGAGCGAGCGCGCAGCTGCCTGCAGGGGCGCCTGATGCGGTATTTTCTCCTTACGCA
TCTGTGCGGTATTTCACACCGCATA
[95 nt withheld, positions 2406-2500]
T
[46 nt withheld, positions 2502-2547]
C
[141 nt withheld, positions 2549-2689]
CCTTTGACGTTGGAGTCCACGTTCTTT
[37 nt withheld, positions 2717-2753]
ACTCTATCTCGGGCTATTCTTTTGATTTATAAGGGATTTTGCCGATTTCGGTCTATTGGTTAAAAAATGA
GCTGATTTAACAAAAATTTAACGCGAATTTTAACAAAATATTAACGTTTACAATTTTATGGTGCACTCTC
AGTACAATCTGCTCTGATGCCGCATAGTTAAGCCAGCCCCGACACCCGCCAACACCCGCTGACGCGCCCT
GACGGGCTTGTCTGCTCCCGGCATCCGCTTACAGACAAGCTGTGACCGTCTCCGGGAGCTGCATGTGTCA
GAGGTTTTCACCGTCATCACCGAAACGCGCGAGACGAAAGGGCCTCGTGATACGCCTATTTTTATAGGTT
AATGTCATGATAATAATGGTTTCTTAGACGTCAGGTGGCACTTTTCGGGGAAATGTGCGCGGAACCCCTA
TTTGTTTATTTTTCTAAATACATTCAAATATGTATCCGCTCATGAGACAATAACCCTGATAAATGCTTCA
ATAATATTGAAAAAGGAAGAGTATGAGTATTCAACATTTCCGTGTCGCCCTTATTCCCTTTTTTGCGGCA
TTTTGCCTTCCTGTTTTTGCTCACCCAGAAACGCTGGTGAAAGTAAAAGATGCTGAAGATCAGTTGGGTG
CACGAGTGGGTTACATCGAACTGGATCTCAACAGCGGTAAGATCCTTGAGAGTTTTCGCCCCGAAGAACG
TTTTCCAATGATGAGCACTTTTAAAGTTCTGCTATGTGGCGCGGTATTATCCCGTATTGACGCCGGGCAA
GAGCAACTCGGTCGCCGCATACACTATTCTCAGAATGACTTGGTTGAGTACTCACCAGTCACAGAAAAGC
ATCTTACGGATGGCATGACAGTAAGAGAATTATGCAGTGCTGCCATAACCATGAGTGATAACACTGCGGC
CAACTTACTTCTGACAACGATCGGAGGACCGAAGGAGCTAACCGCTTTTTTGCACAACATGGGGGATCAT
GTAACTCGCCTTGATCGTTGGGAACCGGAGCTGAATGAAGCCATACCAAACGACGAGCGTGACACCACGA
TGCCTGTAGCAATGGCAACAACGTTGCGCAAACTATTAACTGGCGAACTACTTACTCTAGCTTCCCGGCA
ACAATTAATAGACTGGATGGAGGCGGATAAAGTTGCAGGACCACTTCTGCGCTCGGCCCTTCCGGCTGGC
TGGTTTATTGCTGATAAATCTGGAGCCGGTGAGCGTGGGTCTCGCGGTATCATTGCAGCACTGGGGCCAG
ATGGTAAGCCCTCCCGTATCGTAGTTATCTACACGACGGGGAGTCAGGCAACTATGGATGAACGAAATAG
ACAGATCGCTGAGATAGGTGCCTCACTGATTAAGCATTGGTAACTGTCAGACCAAGTTTACTCATATATA
CTTTAGATTGATTTAAAACTTCATTTTTAATTTAAAAGGATCTAGGTGAAGATCCTTTTTGATAATCTCA
TGACCAAAATCCCTTAACGTGAGTTTTCGTTCCACTGAGCGTCAGACCCCGTAGAAAAGATCAAAGGATC
TTCTTGAGATCCTTTTTTTCTGCGCGTAATCTGCTGCTTGCAAACAAAAAAACCACCGCTACCAGCGGTG
GTTTGTTTGCCGGATCAAGAGCTACCAACTCTTTTTCCGAAGGTAACTGGCTTCAGCAGAGCGCAGATAC
CAAATACTGTTCTTCTAGTGTAGCCGTAGTTAGGCCACCACTTCAAGAACTCTGTAGCACCGCCTACATA
CCTCGCTCTGCTAATCCTGTTACCAGTGGCTGCTGCCAGTGGCGATAAGTCGTGTCTTACCGGGTTGGAC
TCAAGACGATAGTTACCGGATAAGGCGCAGCGGTCGGGCTGAACGGGGGGTTCGTGCACACAGCCCAGCT
TGGAGCGAACGACCTACACCGAACTGAGATACCTACAGCGTGAGCTATGAGAAAGCGCCACGCTTCCCGA
AGGGAGAAAGGCGGACAGGTATCCGGTAAGCGGCAGGGTCGGAACAGGAGAGCGCACGAGGGAGCTTCCA
GGGGGAAACGCCTGGTATCTTTATAGTCCTGTCGGGTTTCGCCACCTCTGACTTGAGCGTCGATTTTTGT
GATGCTCGTCAGGGGGGCGGAGCCTATGGAAAAACGCCAGCAACGCGGCCTTTTTACGGTTCCTGGCCTT
TTGCTGGCCTTTTGCTCACATGT
Features (pLannotate 1.2.2; 14 found; start..end, strand, type, name):
     12..39      +  repeat_region  AAV2 ITR (fragment): inverted terminal repeat of adeno-associated virus serotype 2 inverted
     68..95      +  repeat_region  AAV2 ITR (fragment): inverted terminal repeat of adeno-associated virus serotype 2 inverted
    964..1680    +  CDS            SYFP2: SYFP2 is a basic (constitutively fluorescent) yellow fluorescent protein published in 2006, derived from Aequorea victoria. It is reported to be a very rapidly-maturing monomer with moderate acid sensitivity.
   1720..1877    +  misc_feature   WPRE (fragment): woodchuck hepatitis virus posttranscriptional regulatory element
   1883..1963    +  misc_feature   WPRE (fragment): woodchuck hepatitis virus posttranscriptional regulatory element
   1980..2091    +  polyA_signal   bGH poly(A) signal: bovine growth hormone polyadenylation signal
   2209..2349    +  repeat_region  AAV2 ITR: inverted terminal repeat of adeno-associated virus serotype 2 inverted
   2354..2405    -  misc_feature   bom (fragment): basis of mobility region from pBR322
   2424..2879    +  rep_origin     f1 ori (sequence partly withheld): f1 bacteriophage origin of replication; arrow indicates direction of (+) strand synthesis
   2880..2929    -  misc_feature   bom (fragment): basis of mobility region from pBR322
   3031..3066    -  CDS            rop (fragment): Rop protein, which maintains plasmids at low copy number; rop
   3161..3265    +  promoter       AmpR promoter: bla
   3266..4126    +  CDS            AmpR: β-lactamase; bla; confers resistance to ampicillin, carbenicillin, and related antibiotics
   4297..4885    +  rep_origin     ori: high-copy-number ColE1/pMB1/pBR322/pUC origin of replication
