[The description below was written by a language model from this plasmid's Addgene catalogue record and pLannotate feature annotations shown in this document.]
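Description:
AiP13028 - pAAV-AiE0461m_3xC3-minBG-SYFP2-WPRE3-BGHpA (alias CN3028) is an AAV transfer plasmid of about 4.9 kb, built on a pAAV backbone for packaging an enhancer-driven fluorescent reporter into recombinant adeno-associated virus. It is maintained in bacteria through a high-copy ColE1/pUC-type origin and selected with ampicillin via the β-lactamase gene and its native promoter. The backbone also carries an f1 phage origin and small remnants of pBR322 bom and rop sequences. The expression cassette is bounded by AAV2 inverted terminal repeats, which supply the cis signals for genome replication and encapsidation. The right-hand ITR is annotated in full, while the left one is detected only as short fragments. This may simply reflect how hard these repeats are to sequence and annotate.

The payload is SYFP2, a rapidly maturing monomeric yellow fluorescent protein derived from Aequorea victoria. According to the catalogue entry it is expressed from the minBG minimal promoter, which on its own is expected to give little transcription. Cell-type specificity comes from the upstream AiE0461m_3xC3 enhancer, designed to direct AAV-mediated expression to cortical layer 5 extratelencephalic (L5_ET) neurons. The name suggests three tandem copies of a core enhancer segment, although the record does not spell this out. Neither the enhancer nor the minimal promoter is annotated in the feature table; they presumably occupy the unannotated region between the left ITR and the SYFP2 coding sequence. Downstream, WPRE3, a shortened woodchuck hepatitis virus posttranscriptional element detected here as two WPRE fragments, boosts transcript stability and expression, and a bovine growth hormone polyadenylation signal terminates the message. The construct belongs to a suite of enhancer AAVs for genetic access to cortical cell types and serves to label L5_ET neurons.
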