Addgene plasmid #224022: AiP13028 - pAAV-AiE0461m_3xC3-minBG-SYFP2-WPRE3-BGHpA (Alias: CN3028)
Purpose: AiE0461m_3xC3 is an enhancer sequence, designed to drive AAV-mediated transgene expression incortical L5_ET neurons
Depositing lab: Allen Institute for Brain Science & Jonathan Ting. Depositing organization: Allen Institute. Publication: A suite of enhancer AAVs and transgenic mouse lines for genetic access to cortical cell types. Ben-Simon Y, Hooper M, Narayan S, Daigle TL, Dwivedi D, Way SW, Oster A, Stafford DA, Mich JK, Taormina MJ, Martinez RA, Opitz-Araya X, Roth JR, Alexander JR, Allen S, Amster A, Arbuckle J, Ayala A, Baker PM, Bakken TE, Barcelli T, Barta S, Bendrick J, Bertagnolli D, Bielstein C, Bishwakarma P, Bowlus J, Boyer G, Brouner K, Casian B, Casper T, Chakka AB, Chakrabarty R, Chance RK, Chavan S, Clark M, Colbert K, Collman F, Daniel S, Departee M, DiValentin P, Donadio N, Dotson N, Egdorf T, Fliss T, Gabitto M, Garcia J, Gary A, Gasperini M, Gloe J, Goldy J, Gore BB, Graybuck L, Greisman N, Haeseleer F, Halterman C, Haradon Z, Hastings SD, Helback O, Ho W, Hockemeyer D, Huang C, Huff S, Hunker A, Johansen N, Jones D, Juneau Z, Kalmbach B, Kannan M, Khem S, Kussick E, Kutsal R, Larsen R, Lee C, Lee AY, Leibly M, Lenz GH, Li S, Liang E, Lusk N, Madigan Z, Malloy J, Malone J, McCue R, Melchor J, Mollenkopf T, Moosman S, Morin E, Newman D, Ng L, Ngo K, Omstead V, Otto S, Oyama A, Pena N, Pham T, Phillips E, Pom CA, Potekhina L, Ransford S, Ray PL, Rette D, Reynoldson C, Rimorin C, Rocha D, Ruiz A, Sanchez REA, Sawyer L, Sedeno-Cortes A, Sevigny JP, Shapovalova N, Shepard N, Shulga L, Sigler AR, Siverts L, Soliman S, Somasundaram S, Staats B, Stewart K, Szelenyi E, Tieu M, Trader C, Tran A, van Velthoven CTJ, Walker M, Wang Y, Weed N, Wirthlin M, Wood T, Wynalda B, Yao Z, Zhou T, Ariza J, Dee N, Reding M, Ronellenfitch K, Mufti S, Sunkin SM, Smith KA, Esposito L, Waters J, Thyagarajan B, Yao S, Lein ES, Zeng H, Levi BP, Ngai J, Ting JT, Tasic B. Cell. 2025 May 16:S0092-8674(25)00513-6. doi: 10.1016/j.cell.2025.05.002. PubMed 40403729.
Backbone
  Vector backbone: pAAV
  Vector type: AAV
Growth in bacteria
  Bacterial resistance: Ampicillin, 100 μg/mL
  Growth temperature: 30°C
  Growth strain: NEB Stable
  Copy number: High Copy
Gene/Insert
  Gene/Insert name: SYFP2
  Species: Synthetic
  Mutation: NA
  Promoter: minBG
  Cloning method: Other
Terms and licenses: Academic/Nonprofit Terms; Industry Terms: Not Available to Industry
Depositor comments: Cloning Method: RE Cloning
How to cite: AiP13028 - pAAV-AiE0461m_3xC3-minBG-SYFP2-WPRE3-BGHpA (Alias: CN3028) was a gift from Allen Institute for Brain Science & Jonathan Ting (Addgene plasmid # 224022 ; http://n2t.net/addgene:224022 ; RRID:Addgene_224022)
